Addgene plasmid #114814: AT2G23300 X009_pECIA14
Purpose: Prey vector AT2G23300 X009_pECIA14 should be used with bait vector AT2G23300 X009_pECIA2.
Depositing lab: Youssef Belkhadir. Depositing organization: Gregor Mendel Institute of Molecular Plant Biology. Publication: An extracellular network of Arabidopsis leucine-rich repeat receptor kinases. Smakowska-Luzan E, Mott GA, Parys K, Stegmann M, Howton TC, Layeghifard M, Neuhold J, Lehner A, Kong J, Grunwald K, Weinberger N, Satbhai SB, Mayer D, Busch W, Madalinski M, Stolt-Bergner P, Provart NJ, Mukhtar MS, Zipfel C, Desveaux D, Guttman DS, Belkhadir Y. Nature. 2018 Jan 18;553(7688):342-346. doi: 10.1038/nature25184. Epub 2018 Jan 10. PubMed 29320478.
Backbone
  Vector backbone: pECIA14
  Backbone manufacturer: Chris Garcia (Addgene plasmid # 47051)
  Vector type: Insect Expression
Growth in bacteria
  Bacterial resistance: Ampicillin, 100 μg/mL
  Growth temperature: 37°C
  Growth strain: DH5alpha
  Copy number: High Copy
Gene/Insert
  Gene/Insert name: AT2G23300
  Species: A. thaliana (mustard weed)
  Entrez Gene: AT2G23300 (a.k.a. AT2G23300, T20D16.7, T20D16_7)
  Promoter: Metallothionein (Copper-Inducible)
  Cloning method: Ligation Independent Cloning
Terms and licenses: Academic/Nonprofit Terms; Industry Terms: Not Available to Industry
Depositor comments: Plasmid for secreted expression in Drosophila cell culture by induction via CuSO4. Insert is an extracellular domain of indicated LRR-RK, C-terminally tagged with Pentameric rat COMP helix, Alkaline Phosphatase (human, placental), Flag, and hexahistidine tags. Insert Protein Sequence: NSDGVLLLSFKYSVLLDPLSLLQSWNYDHDNPCSWRGVLCNNDSRVVTLSLPNSNLVGSIPSDLGFLQNLQSLNLSNNSLNGSLPVEFFAADKLRFLDLSNNLISGEIPVSIGGLHNLQTLNLSDNIFTGKLPANLASLGSLTEVSLKNNYFSGEFPGGGWRSVQYLDISSNLINGSLPPDFSGDNLRYLNVSYNQISGEIPPNVGAGFPQNATVDFSFNNLTGSIPDSPVYLNQKSISFSGNPGLCGGPTRNPCPIPSSPATVSPPTSTPALAAIPKSIGSNRETEPNNNSNPRTGLR
How to cite: AT2G23300 X009_pECIA14 was a gift from Youssef Belkhadir (Addgene plasmid # 114814 ; http://n2t.net/addgene:114814 ; RRID:Addgene_114814)
