[The description below was written by a language model from this plasmid's Addgene catalogue record and pLannotate feature annotations shown in this document.]
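Description:
AT2G23300 X009_pECIA14 is an insect-cell expression plasmid built on the pECIA14 backbone for secreted production of a plant receptor ectodomain in Drosophila cell culture. It is maintained in E. coli as a high-copy plasmid through a ColE1/pUC-type origin and selected with ampicillin via the β-lactamase gene. The remaining bacterial annotations (lac promoter/operator, and fragments of lacZα, lacI, rop and bom) are remnants of the cloning vector lineage rather than functional parts of the design. No marker for selection in insect cells appears in the feature table.

The expression cassette is driven by the Drosophila metallothionein promoter, which is induced by copper sulfate. It opens with the Drosophila BiP signal sequence, which directs the product into the secretory pathway. This is followed in frame by the extracellular domain of the Arabidopsis thaliana leucine-rich repeat receptor kinase encoded by AT2G23300, inserted by ligation-independent cloning. Downstream of the ectodomain sit the rat COMP coiled-coil helix, human placental alkaline phosphatase, a FLAG epitope and, according to the depositor, a hexahistidine tag, which is not separately annotated. An SV40 polyadenylation signal lies downstream of the cassette, though it is annotated on the opposite strand.

The COMP helix pentamerises the secreted protein, raising avidity so that weak ectodomain interactions can be detected. Alkaline phosphatase supplies an enzymatic readout, and the FLAG and His tags allow detection or purification. The construct is the prey in an extracellular interaction assay and is meant to be paired with the matching pECIA2 bait vector, as part of a survey of interactions among Arabidopsis LRR receptor kinase ectodomains.
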