Features (pLannotate 1.2.2; 19 found; start..end, strand, type, name):
     23..449     +  promoter       MT promoter: Drosophila metallothionein promoter
    467..520     +  sig_peptide    BiP signal sequence: Drosophila BiP signal sequence
    521..1417    +  CDS            Y4372_ARATH (fragment): Experimental evidence at protein level: Swiss-Prot protein existence level 1. From Arabidopsis thaliana (Mouse-ear cress).
   1454..1633    +  CDS            Comp (fragment): COMP_RAT - Experimental evidence at protein level: Swiss-Prot protein existence level 1. May play a role in the structural integrity of cartilage via its interaction with other extracellular matrix proteins such as the collagens and fibronectin. Can mediate the interaction of chondrocytes with the cartilage extracellular matrix through interaction with cell surface integrin receptors. Could play a role in the pathogenesis of osteoarthritis. Potent suppressor of apoptosis in both primary chondrocytes and transformed cells. Suppresses apoptosis by blocking the activation of caspase-3 and by indu
   1621..3073    +  CDS            SEAP (fragment): secreted alkaline phosphatase from human placenta The natural enzyme has a C-terminal transmembrane sequence that is replaced by a GPI anchor.
   3110..3139    +  CDS            2xFLAG (fragment): two tandem FLAG® epitope tags
   3245..3379    -  polyA_signal   SV40 poly(A) signal: SV40 polyadenylation signal
   3402..3486    -  CDS            large T antigen (fragment): large T antigen from SV40 (simian virus 40)
   3486..3510    +  misc_feature   MCS (fragment): pUC18/19 multiple cloning site
   3547..3563    -  protein_bind   lac operator: The lac repressor binds to the lac operator to inhibit transcription in E. coli. This inhibition can be relieved by adding lactose or isopropyl-β-D-thiogalactopyranoside (IPTG). lac repressor encoded by lacI
   3571..3601    -  promoter       lac promoter: promoter for the E. coli lac operon
   3616..3637    -  protein_bind   CAP binding site: CAP binding activates transcription in the presence of cAMP. E. coli catabolite activator protein
   3650..3742    -  CDS            lacI (fragment): lac repressor; lacI; The lac repressor binds to the lac operator to inhibit transcription in E. coli. This inhibition can be relieved by adding lactose or isopropyl-β-D-thiogalactopyranoside (IPTG).
   3925..4513    -  rep_origin     ori: high-copy-number ColE1/pMB1/pBR322/pUC origin of replication
   4684..5544    -  CDS            AmpR: β-lactamase; bla; confers resistance to ampicillin, carbenicillin, and related antibiotics
   5545..5649    -  promoter       AmpR promoter: bla
   5744..5779    +  CDS            rop (fragment): Rop protein, which maintains plasmids at low copy number; rop
   5881..5980    +  misc_feature   bom (fragment): basis of mobility region from pBR322
   5986..21      -  CDS            lacZα (fragment) (across the origin): LacZα fragment of β-galactosidase; lacZ fragment
>Addgene plasmid #114814 | AT2G23300 X009_pECIA14 | addgene full sequence | sequence record 270411 | Addgene NGS Result
GTAAAACGACGGCCAGTGAATTAATTCGTTGCAGGACAGGATGTGGTGCCCGATGTGACTAGCTCTTTGC
TGCAGGCCGTCCTATCCTCTGGTTCCGATAAGAGACCCAGAACTCCGGCCCCCCACCGCCCACCGCCACC
CCCATACATATGTGGTACGCAAGTAAGAGTGCCTGCGCATGCCCCATGTGCCCCACCAAGAGCTTTGCAT
CCCATACAAGTCCCCAAAGTGGAGAACCGAACCAATTCTTCGCGGGCAGAACAAAAGCTTCTGCACACGT
CTCCACTCGAATTTGGAGCCGGCCGGCGTGTGCAAAAGAGGTGAATCGAACGAAAGACCCGTGTGTAAAG
CCGCGTTTCCAAAATGTATAAAACCGAGAGCATCTGGCCAATGTGCATCAGTTGTGGTCAGCAGCAAAAT
CAAGTGAATCATCTCAGTGCAACTAAAGGGGGGATCCGATCTCAATATGAAGTTATGCATATTACTGGCC
GTCGTGGCCTTTGTTGGCCTCTCGCTCGGGAACTCTGATGGAGTTCTCTTACTGAGTTTCAAATACTCTG
TTCTTCTTGATCCTCTCTCTTTATTACAATCATGGAACTACGACCACGACAATCCTTGTTCATGGCGAGG
TGTGTTGTGTAATAACGATTCAAGAGTTGTTACTTTATCTCTCCCAAACTCTAACCTCGTTGGTTCGATT
CCTTCCGATCTGGGTTTCCTCCAAAACCTCCAAAGTCTTAATCTTTCCAATAATTCACTCAATGGGTCAT
TACCGGTTGAGTTTTTCGCCGCCGATAAGCTCCGGTTTCTTGATTTATCAAATAACTTGATCTCCGGCGA
GATCCCTGTATCAATCGGAGGTTTACACAACCTCCAGACGTTAAATCTCTCCGATAACATCTTCACCGGG
AAACTACCAGCTAACTTAGCGTCTCTTGGAAGCTTAACGGAGGTTTCTCTGAAGAACAACTACTTCTCCG
GCGAGTTTCCCGGCGGCGGATGGAGATCGGTTCAGTATCTAGACATTTCTTCAAATCTAATCAACGGTTC
ACTCCCACCTGATTTCTCCGGCGACAATCTCCGATACCTGAATGTCTCGTATAACCAAATCTCCGGAGAG
ATTCCTCCGAATGTTGGTGCCGGTTTTCCTCAAAACGCCACCGTTGATTTCTCCTTCAACAATTTAACCG
GTTCAATCCCAGATTCTCCGGTTTACCTTAACCAGAAATCAATTTCGTTTTCCGGAAACCCGGGTTTATG
CGGAGGTCCGACCCGAAACCCGTGTCCCATTCCTTCATCTCCGGCCACCGTCTCGCCACCAACCTCTACA
CCTGCACTCGCAGCTATACCTAAATCAATCGGGTCTAATCGAGAAACCGAACCGAACAACAACTCAAATC
CTCGAACCGGGTTAAGACTGGAGGTGCTGTTCCAGGGACCAAGCGGCAATCCCGGCGGCGATCTGGCCCC
CCAGATGCTGCGCGAGCTGCAGGAGACCAATGCCGCCCTGCAGGACGTGCGCGAGCTGCTGCGCCACCGC
GTGAAGGAGATCACCTTCCTGAAGAACACCGTGATGGAGTGCGACGCCTGCGGCATGCAGCCCTCTAGAG
GCTCCGGCTCCATCATCCCAGTTGAGGAGGAGAACCCGGACTTCTGGAACCGCGAGGCAGCCGAGGCCCT
GGGTGCCGCCAAGAAGCTGCAGCCTGCACAGACAGCCGCCAAGAACCTCATCATCTTCCTGGGCGATGGG
ATGGGGGTGTCTACGGTGACAGCTGCCAGGATCCTAAAAGGGCAGAAGAAGGACAAACTGGGGCCTGAGA
TACCCCTGGCCATGGACCGCTTCCCATATGTGGCTCTGTCCAAGACATACAATGTAGACAAACATGTGCC
AGACAGTGGAGCCACAGCCACGGCCTACCTGTGCGGGGTCAAGGGCAACTTCCAGACCATTGGCTTGAGT
GCAGCCGCCCGCTTTAACCAGTGCAACACGACACGCGGCAACGAGGTCATCTCCGTGATGAATCGGGCCA
AGAAAGCAGGGAAGTCAGTGGGAGTGGTAACCACCACACGAGTGCAGCACGCCTCGCCAGCCGGCACCTA
CGCCCACACGGTGAACCGCAACTGGTACTCGGACGCCGACGTGCCTGCCTCGGCCCGCCAGGAGGGGTGC
CAGGACATCGCTACGCAGCTCATCTCCAACATGGACATTGACGTGATCCTAGGTGGAGGCCGAAAGTACA
TGTTTCGCATGGGAACCCCAGACCCTGAGTACCCAGATGACTACAGCCAAGGTGGGACCAGGCTGGACGG
GAAGAATCTGGTGCAGGAATGGCTGGCGAAGCGCCAGGGTGCCCGGTATGTGTGGAACCGCACTGAGCTC
ATGCAGGCTTCCCTGGACCCGTCTGTGACCCATCTCATGGGTCTCTTTGAGCCTGGAGACATGAAATACG
AGATCCACCGAGACTCCACACTGGACCCCTCCCTGATGGAGATGACAGAGGCTGCCCTGCGCCTGCTGAG
CAGGAACCCCCGCGGCTTCTTCCTCTTCGTGGAGGGTGGTCGCATCGACCATGGTCATCATGAAAGCAGG
GCTTACCGGGCACTGACTGAGACGATCATGTTCGACGACGCCATTGAGAGGGCGGGCCAGCTCACCAGCG
AGGAGGACACGCTGAGCCTCGTCACTGCCGACCACTCCCACGTCTTCTCCTTCGGAGGCTACCCCCTGCG
AGGGAGCTCCATCTTCGGGCTGGCCCCTGGCAAGGCCCGGGACAGGAAGGCCTACACGGTCCTCCTATAC
GGAAACGGTCCAGGCTATGTGCTCAAGGACGGCGCCCGGCCGGATGTTACCGAGAGCGAGAGCGGGAGCC
CCGAGTATCGGCAGCAGTCAGCAGTGCCCCTGGACGAAGAGACCCACGCAGGCGAGGACGTGGCGGTGTT
CGCGCGCGGCCCGCAGGCGCACCTGGTTCACGGCGTGCAGGAGCAGACCTTCATAGCGCACGTCATGGCC
TTCGCCGCCTGCCTGGAGCCCTACACCGCCTGCGACCTGGCGCCCCCCGCCGGCACCACCGACGCCGCGC
ACCCGGGTTCTAGAGGAAGCACCTCCGGCGATAACGATTACAAGGATGATGATGATAAGGCCAGCGGCAC
CGGTCATCATCACCATCACCATTGAGTTTAAACCCGCTGATCAGCCTCGACTGTGCCTTCTAAGGCCTGA
GCTCGCTGATCAGCCTCGATCGAGGATCCAGACATGATAAGATACATTGATGAGTTTGGACAAACCACAA
CTAGAATGCAGTGAAAAAAATGCTTTATTTGTGAAATTTGTGATGCTATTGCTTTATTTGTAACCATTAT
AAGCTGCAATAAACAAGTTAACAACAACAATTGCATTCATTTTATGTTTCAGGTTCAGGGGGAGGTGTGG
GAGGTTTTTTAAAGCAAGTAAAACCTCTACAAATGTGGTATGGCTGATTATGATCAGTCGACCTGCAGGC
ATGCAAGCTTGGCGTAATCATGGTCATAGCTGTTTCCTGTGTGAAATTGTTATCCGCTCACAATTCCACA
CAACATACGAGCCGGAAGCATAAAGTGTAAAGCCTGGGGTGCCTAATGAGTGAGCTAACTCACATTAATT
GCGTTGCGCTCACTGCCCGCTTTCCAGTCGGGAAACCTGTCGTGCCAGCTGCATTAATGAATCGGCCAAC
GCGCGGGGAGAGGCGGTTTGCGTATTGGGCGCTCTTCCGCTTCCTCGCTCACTGACTCGCTGCGCTCGGT
CGTTCGGCTGCGGCGAGCGGTATCAGCTCACTCAAAGGCGGTAATACGGTTATCCACAGAATCAGGGGAT
AACGCAGGAAAGAACATGTGAGCAAAAGGCCAGCAAAAGGCCAGGAACCGTAAAAAGGCCGCGTTGCTGG
CGTTTTTCCATAGGCTCCGCCCCCCTGACGAGCATCACAAAAATCGACGCTCAAGTCAGAGGTGGCGAAA
CCCGACAGGACTATAAAGATACCAGGCGTTTCCCCCTGGAAGCTCCCTCGTGCGCTCTCCTGTTCCGACC
CTGCCGCTTACCGGATACCTGTCCGCCTTTCTCCCTTCGGGAAGCGTGGCGCTTTCTCATAGCTCACGCT
GTAGGTATCTCAGTTCGGTGTAGGTCGTTCGCTCCAAGCTGGGCTGTGTGCACGAACCCCCCGTTCAGCC
CGACCGCTGCGCCTTATCCGGTAACTATCGTCTTGAGTCCAACCCGGTAAGACACGACTTATCGCCACTG
GCAGCAGCCACTGGTAACAGGATTAGCAGAGCGAGGTATGTAGGCGGTGCTACAGAGTTCTTGAAGTGGT
GGCCTAACTACGGCTACACTAGAAGAACAGTATTTGGTATCTGCGCTCTGCTGAAGCCAGTTACCTTCGG
AAAAAGAGTTGGTAGCTCTTGATCCGGCAAACAAACCACCGCTGGTAGCGGTGGTTTTTTTGTTTGCAAG
CAGCAGATTACGCGCAGAAAAAAAGGATCTCAAGAAGATCCTTTGATCTTTTCTACGGGGTCTGACGCTC
AGTGGAACGAAAACTCACGTTAAGGGATTTTGGTCATGAGATTATCAAAAAGGATCTTCACCTAGATCCT
TTTAAATTAAAAATGAAGTTTTAAATCAATCTAAAGTATATATGAGTAAACTTGGTCTGACAGTTACCAA
TGCTTAATCAGTGAGGCACCTATCTCAGCGATCTGTCTATTTCGTTCATCCATAGTTGCCTGACTCCCCG
TCGTGTAGATAACTACGATACGGGAGGGCTTACCATCTGGCCCCAGTGCTGCAATGATACCGCGAGACCC
ACGCTCACCGGCTCCAGATTTATCAGCAATAAACCAGCCAGCCGGAAGGGCCGAGCGCAGAAGTGGTCCT
GCAACTTTATCCGCCTCCATCCAGTCTATTAATTGTTGCCGGGAAGCTAGAGTAAGTAGTTCGCCAGTTA
ATAGTTTGCGCAACGTTGTTGCCATTGCTACAGGCATCGTGGTGTCACGCTCGTCGTTTGGTATGGCTTC
ATTCAGCTCCGGTTCCCAACGATCAAGGCGAGTTACATGATCCCCCATGTTGTGCAAAAAAGCGGTTAGC
TCCTTCGGTCCTCCGATCGTTGTCAGAAGTAAGTTGGCCGCAGTGTTATCACTCATGGTTATGGCAGCAC
TGCATAATTCTCTTACTGTCATGCCATCCGTAAGATGCTTTTCTGTGACTGGTGAGTACTCAACCAAGTC
ATTCTGAGAATAGTGTATGCGGCGACCGAGTTGCTCTTGCCCGGCGTCAATACGGGATAATACCGCGCCA
CATAGCAGAACTTTAAAAGTGCTCATCATTGGAAAACGTTCTTCGGGGCGAAAACTCTCAAGGATCTTAC
CGCTGTTGAGATCCAGTTCGATGTAACCCACTCGTGCACCCAACTGATCTTCAGCATCTTTTACTTTCAC
CAGCGTTTCTGGGTGAGCAAAAACAGGAAGGCAAAATGCCGCAAAAAAGGGAATAAGGGCGACACGGAAA
TGTTGAATACTCATACTCTTCCTTTTTCAATATTATTGAAGCATTTATCAGGGTTATTGTCTCATGAGCG
GATACATATTTGAATGTATTTAGAAAAATAAACAAATAGGGGTTCCGCGCACATTTCCCCGAAAAGTGCC
ACCTGACGTCTAAGAAACCATTATTATCATGACATTAACCTATAAAAATAGGCGTATCACGAGGCCCTTT
CGTCTCGCGCGTTTCGGTGATGACGGTGAAAACCTCTGACACATGCAGCTCCCGGAGACGGTCACAGCTT
GTCTGTAAGCGGATGCCGGGAGCAGACAAGCCCGTCAGGGCGCGTCAGCGGGTGTTGGCGGGTGTCGGGG
CTGGCTTAACTATGCGGCATCAGAGCAGATTGTACTGAGAGTGCACCATATGCGGTGTGAAATACCGCAC
AGATGCGTAAGGAGAAAATACCGCATCAGGCGCCATTCGCCATTCAGGCTGCGCAACTGTTGGGAAGGGC
GATCGGTGCGGGCCTCTTCGCTATTACGCCAGCTGGCGAAAGGGGGATGTGCTGCAAGGCGATTAAGTTG
GGTAACGCCAGGGTTTTCCCAGTCACGACGTT
